Addgene plasmid #187126: pDONR221-HUWE1_YH/GG_delta3291-3298
Purpose: Entry clone
Depositing lab: Eric Fischer. Depositing organization: Dana-Farber Cancer Institute. Publication: Solenoid architecture of HUWE1 contributes to ligase activity and substrate recognition. Hunkeler M, Jin CY, Ma MW, Monda JK, Overwijn D, Bennett EJ, Fischer ES. Mol Cell. 2021 Sep 2;81(17):3468-3480.e7. doi: 10.1016/j.molcel.2021.06.032. Epub 2021 Jul 26. PubMed 34314700.
Backbone
  Vector backbone: pDONR221
  Vector type: Entry clone
Growth in bacteria
  Bacterial resistance: Kanamycin, 50 μg/mL
  Growth temperature: 37°C
  Growth strain: DH5alpha
  Copy number: High Copy
Gene/Insert
  Gene/Insert name: HUWE1
  Species: H. sapiens (human)
  Insert size (bp): 13107
  Mutation: Y355G/H356G, delta3291-3298
  Entrez Gene: HUWE1 (a.k.a. ARF-BP1, HECTH9, HSPC272, Ib772, LASU1, MRXST, MULE, URE-B1, UREB1)
  Cloning method: Gibson Cloning
Terms and licenses: Academic/Nonprofit Terms; Industry Terms: Not Available to Industry
How to cite: pDONR221-HUWE1_YH/GG_delta3291-3298 was a gift from Eric Fischer (Addgene plasmid # 187126 ; http://n2t.net/addgene:187126 ; RRID:Addgene_187126)
