[The description below was written by a language model from this plasmid's Addgene catalogue record and pLannotate feature annotations shown in this document.]
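Description:
pDONR221-HUWE1_YH/GG_delta3291-3298 is a Gateway entry clone built on the pDONR221 backbone and carrying a mutant form of the human HUWE1 coding sequence. The plasmid is about 15.4 kb in total and is maintained in E. coli as a high-copy plasmid through a ColE1/pUC-type origin, with selection by a kanamycin resistance gene (aminoglycoside phosphotransferase). The feature table also flags a very short fragment annotated as RSF origin at the start of the sequence; at under 50 nt this looks like a similarity hit rather than a functional second replicon. The rrnB T1 and T2 terminators sit upstream of the cloning region, where they insulate the insert from read-through transcription originating in the backbone.

The insert, roughly 13.1 kb and introduced by Gibson assembly, encodes HUWE1, a very large E3 ubiquitin ligase that ubiquitinates substrates such as MCL1 and DNA polymerase beta. This version carries two changes: the paired substitution Y355G/H356G and a deletion of residues 3291–3298. The record does not say what functional effect these mutations are meant to have. The open reading frame is flanked by attL1 and attL2, so it can be moved directionally by an LR Clonase reaction into any attR-containing destination vector. No promoter, epitope tag or reporter is annotated around the insert, as is usual for an entry clone, so expression elements would come from the chosen destination vector. The construct therefore serves as a shuttle for generating expression plasmids of this HUWE1 variant.
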