Features (pLannotate 1.2.2; 8 found; start..end, strand, type, name):
      1..46      +  rep_origin     RSF ori (fragment): Plasmids containing the RSF 1030 origin of replication can be propagated in E. coli cells that contain additional plasmids with compatible origins.
    106..149     -  terminator     rrnB T1 terminator: Escherichia coli rrnB; transcription terminator T1 from the E. coli rrnB gene
    281..308     +  terminator     rrnB T2 terminator: transcription terminator T2 from the E. coli rrnB gene
    358..457     +  protein_bind   attL1: mutant version of attL; recombination site for the Gateway® LR reaction LR Clonase™
    481..13587   +  CDS            HUWE1: HUWE1_HUMAN - Also known as KIAA0312, KIAA1578, UREB1. Experimental evidence at protein level: Swiss-Prot protein existence level 1. E3 ubiquitin-protein ligase which mediates ubiquitination and subsequent proteasomal degradation of target proteins (PubMed:15989957, PubMed:19713937, PubMed:15567145, PubMed:15767685, PubMed:18488021, PubMed:17567951, PubMed:19037095, PubMed:20534529). Regulates apoptosis by catalyzing the polyubiquitination and degradation of MCL1 (PubMed:15989957). Mediates monoubiquitination of DNA polymerase beta (POLB) at 'Lys-41', 'Lys-61' and 'Lys-81', thereby playing a r
  13603..13702   -  protein_bind   attL2: mutant version of attL; recombination site for the Gateway® LR reaction LR Clonase™
  13825..14634   +  CDS            KanR: aminoglycoside phosphotransferase; aph(3')-Ia; confers resistance to kanamycin in bacteria or G418 (Geneticin®) in eukaryotes
  14724..15312   +  rep_origin     ori: high-copy-number ColE1/pMB1/pBR322/pUC origin of replication
>Addgene plasmid #187126 | pDONR221-HUWE1_YH/GG_delta3291-3298 | addgene full sequence | sequence record 369215 | Addgene NGS Result
CTTTCCTGCGTTATCCCCTGATTCTGTGGATAACCGTATTACCGCTAGCATGGATCTCGGGGACGTCTAA
CTACTAAGCGAGAGTAGGGAACTGCCAGGCATCAAATAAAACGAAAGGCTCAGTCGGAAGACTGGGCCTT
TCGTTTTATCTGTTGTTTGTCGGTGAACGCTCTCCTGAGTAGGACAAATCCGCCGGGAGCGGATTTGAAC
GTTGTGAAGCAACGGCCCGGAGGGTGGCGGGCAGGACGCCCGCCATAAACTGCCAGGCATCAAACTAAGC
AGAAGGCCATCCTGACGGATGGCCTTTTTGCGTTTCTACAAACTCTTCCTGTTAGTTAGTTACTTAAGCT
CGGGCCCCAAATAATGATTTTATTTTGACTGATAGTGACCTGTTCGTTGCAACAAATTGATAAGCAATGC
TTTTTTATAATGCCAACTTTGTACAAAAAAGCAGGCTTTAAAGGAACCAATTCAGTCGACATGAAAGTAG
ACAGGACTAAACTGAAGAAGACACCTACTGAGGCTCCTGCAGACTGCAGAGCCTTAATAGACAAACTCAA
AGTTTGTAATGATGAGCAACTTCTCTTGGAACTGCAGCAGATCAAAACATGGAACATTGGAAAGTGCGAG
TTATATCACTGGGTGGACCTGTTGGACCGCTTCGATGGAATACTGGCAGATGCTGGACAGACAGTGGAGA
ATATGTCATGGATGCTCGTATGTGATAGGCCAGAAAGAGAGCAACTGAAAATGCTTCTCTTGGCTGTGTT
GAACTTCACAGCCTTGCTCATTGAGTACAGCTTTTCCCGGCATCTGTACAGTTCCATAGAGCATTTGACA
ACTTTATTGGCTTCCTCTGATATGCAAGTGGTGCTGGCAGTCCTCAATCTCCTATATGTATTTAGCAAAA
GATCAAACTACATCACTCGTCTGGGATCTGACAAGAGGACCCCGCTGCTAACTCGGCTACAACATTTGGC
AGAGAGCTGGGGTGGAAAGGAGAATGGCTTTGGACTTGCAGAATGTTGCAGAGACTTGCATATGATGAAA
TATCCACCCAGTGCAACTACACTACACTTTGAATTCTATGCAGATCCTGGGGCCGAGGTCAAAATTGAGA
AAAGGACAACTAGTAACACACTACATTATATTCACATAGAGCAACTTGACAAGATTTCAGAAAGCCCTTC
TGAAATCATGGAATCTCTTACCAAAATGTACAGCATTCCTAAGGATAAGCAGATGCTGTTATTTACACAC
ATACGACTGGCCCATGGCTTTTCTAATCACAGGAAGCGATTGCAGGCAGTTCAGGCCAGACTGCATGCAA
TATCTATATTAGTGTATTCCAATGCCTTGCAGGAATCAGCAAACAGTATCTTGTATAATGGCTTGATAGA
GGAGTTAGTGGACGTGCTGCAAATAACGGATAAGCAGCTTATGGAGATTAAAGCAGCTTCTTTACGAACA
TTAACATCAATTGTCCACTTGGAGAGAACTCCCAAACTCAGCAGTATTATTGACTGTACTGGAACTGCCT
CCGGTGGCGGATTTTTGCCAGTGCTTGTAAGGAACTGTATCCAGGCCATGATTGATCCTTCCATGGATCC
ATACCCTCACCAGTTTGCCACTGCTCTCTTCTCTTTTTTATACCATCTGGCCAGCTACGATGCTGGTGGT
GAAGCCTTGGTCTCCTGTGGAATGATGGAAGCCTTATTGAAGGTCATAAAGTTTCTTGGCGATGAACAGG
ACCAGATAACATTTGTCACCAGAGCCGTCAGAGTGGTTGACCTTATCACCAACCTGGATATGGCAGCTTT
TCAATCCCATAGTGGACTTTCTATCTTCATTTATAGACTTGAGCATGAAGTAGATCTGTGCCGAAAAGAA
TGTCCGTTTGTGATCAAGCCAAAGATCCAGAGACCCAATACTACACAAGAAGGAGAGGAAATGGAAACTG
ATATGGATGGAGTCCAGTGTATTCCACAACGAGCAGCACTTCTGAAATCCATGTTGAATTTCCTCAAGAA
GGCCATCCAAGACCCTGCTTTCTCAGATGGCATACGACATGTGATGGATGGTTCTCTGCCTACCTCCCTG
AAACACATCATCAGCAATGCAGAATACTATGGCCCATCACTCTTCCTCCTAGCTACTGAAGTGGTGACTG
TGTTTGTATTTCAAGAACCATCACTGCTCTCCTCACTCCAGGACAATGGATTGACAGATGTCATGCTGCA
TGCACTGCTTATCAAAGATGTTCCTGCTACCCGTGAAGTCCTTGGCTCCCTCCCAAATGTATTCAGTGCA
CTCTGTTTGAATGCCCGAGGTCTTCAGTCTTTTGTTCAGTGTCAGCCTTTTGAACGCCTCTTCAAAGTTC
TTCTGTCTCCAGATTACCTCCCAGCCATGCGGAGGAGGAGAAGTTCTGATCCCCTTGGGGATACTGCATC
CAACCTGGGGAGTGCTGTCGATGAGCTCATGAGACATCAGCCCACCCTTAAAACAGATGCAACGACTGCC
ATCATCAAGTTACTTGAAGAAATCTGTAATCTTGGAAGGGACCCCAAATACATCTGTCAGAAGCCATCGA
TCCAGAAGGCAGATGGCACTGCCACTGCTCCTCCCCCAAGGTCTAATCATGCCGCAGAAGAAGCCTCTAG
TGAGGATGAGGAGGAAGAGGAAGTACAGGCCATGCAGAGCTTTAATTCTACCCAGCAAAATGAAACTGAG
CCTAATCAGCAGGTTGTTGGTACAGAGGAACGTATTCCTATTCCCCTCATGGATTACATCCTTAATGTGA
TGAAATTTGTGGAATCTATTCTGAGCAACAATACAACAGATGACCACTGCCAGGAATTTGTGAATCAGAA
AGGACTGTTGCCTTTGGTTACCATTTTGGGTCTTCCCAATCTGCCCATTGACTTTCCCACATCTGCTGCC
TGTCAGGCTGTTGCAGGTGTCTGCAAATCCATATTGACACTGTCACATGAACCCAAAGTCCTTCAAGAGG
GTCTCCTTCAGTTGGACTCCATCCTCTCCTCCCTGGAGCCCTTACACCGCCCCATTGAATCCCCTGGGGG
CTCAGTGTTGTTGCGAGAACTGGCTTGCGCAGGCAATGTTGCTGATGCTACCCTCTCAGCCCAGGCCACA
CCTCTGCTGCATGCACTCACTGCTGCCCATGCCTACATCATGATGTTTGTTCATACTTGCAGAGTTGGAC
AGAGTGAAATTCGTTCCATCTCCGTAAACCAGTGGGGCTCTCAATTGGGTCTGAGTGTTTTGAGCAAGCT
GAGCCAGTTATACTGTTCCCTGGTGTGGGAAAGCACTGTCCTCCTCTCTCTGTGTACCCCAAACAGCCTA
CCATCTGGGTGTGAATTTGGCCAGGCAGATATGCAGAAACTGGTTCCAAAGGATGAGAAGGCAGGTACGA
CCCAGGGCGGAAAAAGATCAGATGGGGAACAGGATGGAGCAGCTGGAAGTATGGATGCTTCTACCCAGGG
CTTATTAGAAGGCATTGGGCTAGATGGTGACACATTGGCTCCCATGGAGACAGATGAACCTACTGCTTCA
GACTCTAAGGGCAAATCTAAAATCACACCAGCAATGGCTGCCAGAATTAAGCAAATCAAGCCTTTGTTAT
CAGCTTCCTCCAGATTAGGCCGAGCACTTGCTGAGCTATTTGGACTTCTTGTTAAACTTTGTGTGGGATC
TCCTGTCCGCCAGAGAAGGAGCCATCATGCTGCCAGCACCACTACAGCACCGACACCTGCCGCGCGATCA
ACAGCCTCAGCTCTCACTAAGCTCTTGACTAAGGGGTTATCTTGGCAGCCCCCACCATATACACCTACTC
CCCGATTCAGGCTGACATTCTTCATCTGTTCAGTTGGTTTCACATCCCCAATGCTGTTTGATGAGAGGAA
GTATCCCTACCACCTCATGCTGCAAAAATTTCTCTGCTCCGGAGGCCACAATGCTCTTTTTGAAACTTTC
AACTGGGCTCTGTCCATGGGAGGTAAAGTTCCTGTTTCTGAGGGATTGGAACACTCAGACTTGCCTGATG
GCACAGGAGAATTCCTAGATGCCTGGCTTATGCTGGTGGAGAAGATGGTGAATCCCACCACGGTGCTTGA
ATCTCCACATTCGCTGCCTGCCAAATTGCCTGGAGGTGTCCAGAACTTTCCCCAGTTCAGTGCACTGCGC
TTCCTTGTGGTAACTCAGAAAGCAGCCTTTACTTGCATCAAAAACTTATGGAACCGGAAACCCCTGAAGG
TATATGGTGGACGAATGGCTGAATCGATGCTGGCCATTCTATGCCACATCCTCCGAGGAGAACCTGTGAT
TCGAGAGAGACTAAGCAAGGAGAAGGAGGGGTCTCGAGGAGAAGAGGATACAGGGCAAGAGGAAGGTGGC
TCCCGCCGGGAACCTCAAGTCAACCAGCAACAACTGCAACAGCTCATGGACATGGGCTTCACAAGGGAAC
ATGCAATGGAGGCACTGTTGAACACCAGCACCATGGAGCAGGCCACAGAGTACCTTTTAACCCACCCTCC
TCCAATCATGGGAGGAGTTGTTCGGGATCTCAGCATGTCTGAAGAGGACCAGATGATGAGAGCAATTGCT
ATGTCTCTGGGACAGGATATTCCAATGGATCAAAGGGCAGAGTCACCTGAGGAAGTTGCTTGCCGGAAGG
AGGAAGAGGAACGGAAAGCTCGGGAAAAGCAGGAGGAGGAAGAGGCTAAATGTCTAGAGAAGTTCCAGGA
TGCTGACCCGTTGGAACAAGATGAGCTCCACACTTTCACAGATACTATGTTGCCAGGCTGCTTCCACCTT
CTTGATGAGCTGCCAGACACAGTATACCGTGTGTGTGACCTGATCATGACAGCAATCAAACGTAATGGAG
CAGATTATCGTGACATGATTCTGAAGCAAGTAGTCAATCAGGTGTGGGAAGCTGCTGATGTATTGATCAA
AGCTGCTCTTCCCCTGACAACAAGTGACACAAAAACCGTGTCAGAGTGGATAAGTCAGATGGCCACACTG
CCCCAGGCCTCCAATTTGGCTACTAGAATCTTGCTTTTAACGCTACTTTTTGAGGAGTTGAAGCTACCTT
GTGCTTGGGTGGTTGAATCAAGTGGCATCCTTAATGTCCTAATCAAACTCTTGGAAGTGGTTCAGCCCTG
CCTCCAGGCAGCCAAGGAGCAGAAGGAAGTCCAGACCCCAAAGTGGATCACACCAGTGTTGCTCCTGATT
GATTTCTATGAAAAGACAGCCATCTCCTCAAAAAGGAGAGCCCAGATGACTAAGTACCTGCAATCCAACA
GCAACAACTGGCGCTGGTTTGATGATCGCTCTGGGCGTTGGTGTAGTTACAGTGCAAGCAACAATAGCAC
TATTGATTCTGCCTGGAAATCTGGAGAGACAAGCGTGCGATTCACTGCAGGCCGAAGAAGATACACGGTC
CAATTCACTACAATGGTGCAGGTTAATGAGGAAACAGGGAACCGACGCCCTGTGATGCTGACTCTCCTCA
GGGTACCTCGGCTGAATAAAAATTCAAAAAACAGCAATGGACAGGAACTAGAGAAGACGCTGGAAGAAAG
CAAAGAAATGGATATCAAACGTAAAGAAAATAAAGGCAATGATACCCCTTTGGCCCTAGAGAGTACAAAC
ACTGAAAAGGAGACAAGCCTGGAGGAAACAAAAATCGGGGAGATCCTGATCCAGGGCTTGACAGAAGATA
TGGTGACTGTTTTAATCCGGGCCTGCGTGAGCATGCTGGGAGTCCCTGTGGACCCAGATACTTTGCATGC
CACCCTTCGTCTCTGTCTGAGGCTCACCCGGGACCACAAATATGCCATGATGTTTGCAGAACTGAAGAGT
ACCCGCATGATCTTGAATTTGACCCAGAGCTCAGGCTTCAATGGGTTTACTCCCCTGGTCACCCTTCTCT
TAAGACACATCATTGAGGACCCCTGTACCCTTCGTCATACCATGGAAAAGGTTGTTCGCTCAGCAGCTAC
AAGTGGAGCTGGTAGCACTACCTCTGGTGTTGTGTCTGGCAGCCTCGGCTCTCGGGAGATCAACTACATC
CTTCGTGTCCTTGGGCCAGCCGCATGCCGCAATCCAGACATATTCACAGAAGTGGCCAACTGCTGTATCC
GCATCGCCCTTCCTGCCCCTCGAGGCTCAGGAACTGCTTCAGATGATGAATTTGAGAATCTTAGAATTAA
AGGCCCTAATGCTGTACAGCTGGTGAAGACCACCCCTTTGAAGCCCTCACCTCTGCCTGTCATCCCTGAT
ACTATCAAGGAAGTGATCTATGATATGCTGAATGCTCTGGCTGCATACCATGCTCCAGAGGAAGCCGATA
AATCTGATCCTAAACCTGGGGTTATGACCCAAGAGGTTGGCCAGCTCCTGCAAGACATGGGTGATGATGT
ATACCAGCAGTACCGGTCACTTACGCGTCAGAGCAGTGACTTTGATACGCAGTCAGGTTTTTCCATTAAT
AGTCAGGTCTTTGCTGCAGATGGTGCCTCCACTGAGACTTCCGCATCTGGGACCTCCCAAGGAGAGGCTT
CAACTCCAGAGGAGTCTCGAGATGGGAAGAAAGATAAAGAAGGGGACCGGGCCTCTGAGGAAGGCAAACA
GAAAGGCAAGGGCAGCAAACCTTTAATGCCTACCTCCACTATCCTTCGTCTTCTGGCAGAGTTGGTGAGG
TCCTATGTTGGTATTGCTACCCTGATTGCCAACTACAGCTACACTGTGGGCCAGTCTGAACTGATCAAAG
AGGACTGCAGTGTGCTAGCTTTTGTTCTGGACCACCTGCTCCCACATACCCAGAATGCAGAAGACAAGGA
CACCCCTGCCTTGGCCCGCCTGTTCCTCGCAAGCCTGGCTGCTGCAGGGAGTGGCACAGATGCCCAGGTG
GCCCTAGTGAATGAAGTAAAAGCAGCCCTTGGACGGGCACTGGCTATGGCTGAGAGTACAGAGAAACATG
CCAGGCTTCAGGCAGTGATGTGTATCATCAGTACTATCATGGAGTCCTGCCCCTCCACCTCCAGCTTCTA
CAGCAGTGCCACAGCGAAGACCCAGCACAATGGCATGAACAACATCATTCGGCTTTTCCTGAAGAAGGGA
CTGGTTAATGACCTGGCCAGAGTACCTCACAGCTTAGACCTGTCCAGTCCCAACATGGCCAACACAGTCA
ATGCTGCTCTGAAGCCTTTGGAAACACTTTCCCGGATTGTGAACCAGCCCAGTAGCCTTTTTGGCAGCAA
GAGTGCTTCTAGCAAGAACAAGTCTGAGCAGGATGCCCAAGGAGCCTCTCAAGATTCCAGTAGCAACCAG
CAGGACCCAGGCGAGCCTGGGGAAGCAGAAGTGCAGGAGGAGGATCATGATGTCACTCAGACAGAGGTGG
CAGATGGGGATATCATGGATGGGGAGGCTGAAACCGACTCAGTGGTGATTGCTGGGCAGCCTGAGGTGCT
CAGTTCACAAGAGATGCAGGTTGAGAATGAGCTGGAGGACCTGATAGATGAGTTGCTTGAGAGGGATGGC
GGATCTGGGAACAGTACAATTATAGTGAGCAGAAGTGGAGAGGATGAATCACAAGAGGACGTGCTGATGG
ATGAAGCTCCTTCCAACCTCAGCCAAGCTTCCACCTTGCAGGCCAACCGAGAAGATTCCATGAATATCCT
GGACCCTGAGGATGAGGAGGAGCACACTCAGGAAGAGGACAGCAGTGGCAGTAACGAGGATGAGGATGAT
AGTCAGGATGAAGAGGAGGAGGAGGAGGAAGATGAGGAAGATGATCAGGAGGATGATGAAGGTGAAGAGG
GAGATGAAGACGATGACGACGATGGCTCTGAGATGGAATTGGATGAGGATTATCCTGATATGAACGCTTC
TCCCTTGGTCCGATTTGAGCGCTTTGACCGGGAGGATGATCTCATCATTGAGTTTGACAACATGTTCTCC
AGTGCTACAGACATCCCCCCATCCCCAGGAAATATCCCTACCACCCATCCACTGATGGTGCGCCATGCAG
ACCACAGTTCTCTGACACTGGGCAGTGGCTCTTCAACAACTCGTCTCACCCAGGGCATCGGGCGCAGTCA
GAGGACCCTAAGGCAGCTGACGGCCAATACTGGCCACACCATTCATGTTCACTACCCTGGGAATCGCCAG
CCCAACCCTCCTCTTATACTGCAGAGGTTGCTTGGTCCCTCAGCTGCTGCTGACATCCTTCAGCTGAGCA
GCAGCCTTCCCCTACAAAGCCGGGGTCGGGCCCGCCTCCTGGTAGGCAACGATGACGTCCACATCATCGC
CCGTTCTGATGATGAGCTGCTGGATGACTTTTTCCATGATCAGAGCACAGCTACCAGCCAAGCAGGAACC
CTGTCCAGCATCCCCACAGCCCTGACCCGCTGGACAGAAGAATGCAAAGTTCTCGATGCTGAGAGCATGC
ATGACTGTGTTTCAGTGGTTAAAGTGTCCATTGTCAATCACCTGGAATTCCTGAGGGATGAGGAGCTGGA
AGAAAGGCGAGAGAAGCGCAGGAAACAACTGGCTGAGGAAGAAACAAAGATAACTGATAAAGGCAAAGAA
GATAAGGAGAACAGGGATCAGAGTGCACAGTGTACTGCATCTAAGTCAAATGACTCCACTGAACAGAATC
TCTCAGATGGGACGCCTATGCCTGACAGCTACCCAACAACCCCATCTTCAACTGATGCAGCTACATCTGA
GTCCAAGGAGACCCTTGGCACTCTGCAATCCTCACAACAGCAACCAACACTCCCAACCCCACCAGCTTTG
GGAGAGGTTCCTCAGGAGCTGCAGTCTCCAGCTGGAGAAGGGGGCAGCTCTACACAGCTATTGATGCCTG
TAGAGCCAGAGGAATTGGGTCCCACAAGGCCAAGTGGGGAAGCAGAAACAACTCAGATGGAGTTATCCCC
AGCTCCCACTATAACCTCACTTTCCCCAGAGAGAGCTGAGGATTCTGATGCACTGACGGCTGTCAGCAGT
CAGCTAGAAGGCTCTCCTATGGATACAAGCAGCCTGGCTTCCTGTACCTTAGAGGAGGCTGTGGGTGACA
CTTCAGCAGCTGGCAGTTCTGAGCAGCCCAGAGCAGGCAGCTCCACTCCTGGGGATGCCCCACCAGCTGT
GGCGGAAGTGCAAGGCAGGAGTGATGGGTCAGGGGAATCTGCCCAGCCACCTGAGGACAGCTCCCCACCT
GCATCCTCTGAGAGCTCTTCCACCAGAGATTCTGCCGTGGCCATTTCTGGCGCCGATTCTCGGGGAATAC
TGGAAGAGCCACTGCCATCTACCTCTAGTGAGGAAGAAGATCCTCTTGCCGGTATATCATTGCCCGAGGG
GGTAGACCCGTCTTTCCTCGCCGCCCTCCCGGACGATATTCGGAGAGAAGTACTTCAAAATCAACTCGGA
ATTCGGCCCCCCACTCGCACTGCCCCGAGTACTAATAGCTCAGCGCCCGCCGTTGTCGGGAATCCAGGAG
TCACTGAAGTGAGTCCGGAGTTCCTTGCAGCACTCCCGCCGGCTATTCAGGAAGAAGTCCTTGCGCAACA
GCGAGCGGAACAACAGAGGCGAGAACTTGCCCAAAACGCATCTTCAGACACTCCAATGGACCCTGTCACG
TTCATACAGACCCTTCCCTCCGACTTGCGACGATCCGTGCTGGAAGACATGGAAGATTCTGTACTTGCCG
TAATGCCGCCTGATATTGCGGCAGAAGCACAAGCTCTTCGAAGGGAACAAGAAGCAAGGCAGCGACAGTT
GATGCATGAGAGGCTCTTCGGTCACTCCTCAACCTCCGCGTTGTCTGCCATACTCAGATCACCCGCGTTC
ACAAGCCGCCTCTCAGGAAATCGGGGCGTCCAGTACACCAGATTGGCCGTCCAACGAGGCGGCACGTTTC
AAATGGGCGGGTCTAGCTCACATAATAGGCCAAGCGGCTCAAATGTAGATACTCTGCTGCGACTTCGGGG
ACGACTGCTGTTGGATCACGAAGCGCTCTCCTGTCTCTTGGTTCTGCTCTTCGTTGATGAGCCTAAGCTC
AACACAAGTAGGCTCCATCGCGTACTGCGGAATTTGTGCTATCATGCGCAGACACGCCATTGGGTAATTA
GGAGCTTGCTTTCAATCCTGCAGCGAAGTTCAGAATCCGAACTTTGCATAGAAACACCAAAGCTTACCAC
TTCCGAGGAAAAGGGGAAAAAGTCTTCAAAATCTTGCGGTAGCAGCTCACATGAAAATCGCCCGCTCGAT
CTTTTGCACAAAATGGAAAGCAAGTCTAGTAATCAGCTCTCCTGGCTTTCCGTTTCCATGGGATCTGGGA
ATATATTTCAGATTCAGAGATCTGGTGGCCGCAAGCATACAGAAAAGCATGCTTCTGGTGGAAGTACGGT
ACACATACACCCTCAGGCAGCCCCTGTCGTATGCAGGCACGTGTTGGACACACTCATCCAGCTCGCTAAG
GTCTTTCCCTCCCATTTTACTCAGCAACGAACGAAGGAAACCAATTGCGAGAGTGACCGCGAAAGAGGGA
ACAAAGCGTGCTCTCCGTGTTCTTCCCAGTCTTCAAGTAGCGGCATTTGTACTGATTTTTGGGATCTGCT
TGTGAAACTGGATAACATGAACGTTTCCAGAAAGGGGAAAAACTCCGTCAAATCTGTCCCGGTGTCTGCG
GGAGGCGAGGGTGAGACATCCCCTTACTCTCTGGAGGCATCACCCCTGGGACAACTTATGAATATGCTCA
GCCACCCTGTGATACGAAGATCCTCACTTCTGACGGAAAAGCTGCTCAGGCTGCTTTCACTGATTTCCAT
AGCACTTCCTGAGAACAAGGTGAGTGAGGCACAGGCAAATTCCGGGTCTGGAGCTTCTTCCACAACGACT
GCGACCTCCACAACCAGCACAACAACTACGACTGCTGCGTCTACCACCCCTACTCCCCCTACGGCGCCTA
CTCCCGTCACATCCGCGCCGGCCCTCGTAGCCGCTACGGCGATAAGTACGATCGTCGTTGCGGCCAGTAC
TACGGTCACCACACCGACCACAGCGACCACGACGGTCAGTATTAGTCCTACGACTAAGGGGTCAAAGAGC
CCTGCTAAAGTGTCCGACGGAGGATCCTCCTCAACAGATTTTAAAATGGTGTCCTCTGGACTTACGGAAA
ACCAGCTGCAGCTTTCCGTAGAGGTACTTACCTCACATTCCTGCAGCGAGGAAGGACTCGAAGACGCTGC
GAATGTGCTCCTGCAGCTGAGTAGAGGAGATTCCGGTACCAGGGATACCGTTCTGAAATTGCTTCTTAAT
GGCGCCAGGCACCTCGGGTACACTCTGTGCAAGCAAATTGGTACTCTGTTGGCCGAACTCCGAGAATACA
ATCTGGAGCAGCAACGACGGGCGCAGTGTGAAACACTGAGTCCCGACGGGCTTCCTGAGGAACAGCCGCA
GACAACGAAACTTAAGGGTAAAATGCAGAGTCGGTTCGACATGGCAGAAAATGTCGTGATAGTGGCTTCT
CAGAAACGCCCTCTCGGGGGAAGGGAACTGCAGCTGCCCAGTATGTCCATGCTTACTTCCAAGACAAGCA
CCCAGAAGTTTTTTTTGAGAGTACTTCAAGTCATAATTCAATTGAGAGACGATACTCGCCGAGCCAACAA
GAAAGCCAAACAAACGGGAAGGCTCGGTTCTTCTGGTCTGGGCTCAGCATCATCCATCCAGGCGGCCGTG
CGGCAACTTGAAGCAGAGGCAGACGCCATCATACAAATGGTACGTGAGGGTCAAAGGGCGCGGAGACAGC
AACAAGCAGCAACGTCGGAGTCTAGCCAGTCAGAGGCGTCTGTCCGGAGGGAGGAATCACCCATGGATGT
GGACCAGCCATCTCCCAGTGCTCAAGATACTCAATCCATTGCCTCCGATGGAACCCCACAGGGGGAGAAG
GAAAAGGAAGAAAGACCACCTGAGTTACCCCTGCTCAGCGAGCAGCTGAGTTTGGACGAGCTGTGGGACA
TGCTTGGGGAGTGTCTAAAGGAACTAGAGGAATCCCATGACCAGCATGCGGTGCTAGTGCTACAGCCTGC
TGTCGAGGCCTTCTTTCTGGTCCATGCCACAGAGCGGGAGAGCAAGCCTCCTGTCCGAGACACCCGTGAG
AGCCAGCTGGCACACATCAAGGACGAGCCTCCTCCACTCTCCCCTGCCCCCTTAACCCCAGCCACGCCTT
CCTCCCTTGACCCATTCTTCTCCCGGGAGCCCTCATCTATGCACATCTCCTCAAGCCTGCCCCCTGACAC
ACAGAAGTTCCTTCGCTTTGCAGAGACTCACCGCACTGTGTTAAACCAGATCCTACGGCAGTCCACGACC
CACCTTGCTGATGGGCCTTTTGCTGTCCTGGTAGACTACATTCGTGTCCTCGACTTTGATGTCAAGCGCA
AATATTTCCGCCAAGAGCTGGAGCGTTTAGATGAGGGGCTCCGGAAAGAAGACATGGCTGTGCATGTCCG
TCGTGACCATGTGTTTGAAGACTCCTATCGTGAGCTGCATCGCAAATCCCCCGAAGAAATGAAGAATCGA
TTGTATATAGTATTTGAAGGAGAAGAAGGGCAGGATGCTGGCGGGCTCCTGCGGGAGTGGTATATGATCA
TCTCTCGAGAGATGTTTAACCCTATGTATGCCTTGTTCCGTACCTCACCTGGTGATCGAGTCACCTACAC
CATCAATCCATCTTCCCACTGCAACCCCAACCATCTGTCCTATTTTAAATTTGTCGGACGCATTGTGGCC
AAAGCTGTATATGACAACCGTCTTCTGGAGTGCTACTTTACTCGATCCTTTTACAAACACATCTTGGGCA
AGTCAGTCAGATATACAGATATGGAGAGTGAAGATTACCACTTCTACCAAGGTCTGGTTTATCTGCTGGA
AAATGATGTCTCCACACTAGGCTATGACCTCACCTTCAGCACTGAGGTCCAAGAGTTTGGAGTTTGTGAA
GTTCGTGACCTCAAACCCAATGGGGCCAACATCTTGGTAACAGAGGAGAATAAGAAGGAGTATGTACACC
TGGTATGCCAGATGAGAATGACAGGAGCCATCCGCAAGCAGTTGGCGGCTTTCTTAGAAGGCTTCTATGA
GATCATTCCAAAGCGCCTCATTTCCATCTTCACTGAGCAGGAGTTAGAGCTGCTTATATCAGGACTGCCC
ACCATTGACATCGATGATCTGAAATCCAACACTGAATACCACAAGTACCAGTCCAACTCTATTCAGATCC
AGTGGTTCTGGAGAGCATTGCGTTCTTTCGATCAAGCTGACCGTGCCAAGTTCCTCCAGTTTGTCACGGG
TACTTCCAAGGTACCCCTGCAAGGCTTTGCTGCCCTCGAAGGCATGAATGGCATTCAGAAGTTTCAGATC
CATCGAGATGATAGGTCCACAGATCGCCTGCCTTCAGCTCACACATGTTTTAATCAGCTGGATCTGCCTG
CCTATGAGAGCTTTGAGAAGCTCCGCCACATGCTACTGTTGGCTATCCAGGAGTGCTCTGAAGGCTTTGG
GCTGGCCTAATAAGCGGCCGCGACCCAGCTTTCTTGTACAAAGTTGGCATTATAAGAAAGCATTGCTTAT
CAATTTGTTGCAACGAACAGGTCACTATCAGTCAAAATAAAATCATTATTTGCCATCCAGCTGCAGCTCT
GGCCCGTGTCTCAAAATCTCTGATGTTACATTGCACAAGATAAAAATATATCATCATGAACAATAAAACT
GTCTGCTTACATAAACAGTAATACAAGGGGTGTTATGAGCCATATTCAACGGGAAACGTCGAGGCCGCGA
TTAAATTCCAACATGGATGCTGATTTATATGGGTATAAATGGGCTCGCGATAATGTCGGGCAATCAGGTG
CGACAATCTATCGCTTGTATGGGAAGCCCGATGCGCCAGAGTTGTTTCTGAAACATGGCAAAGGTAGCGT
TGCCAATGATGTTACAGATGAGATGGTCAGACTAAACTGGCTGACGGAATTTATGCCTCTTCCGACCATC
AAGCATTTTATCCGTACTCCTGATGATGCATGGTTACTCACCACTGCGATCCCCGGAAAAACAGCATTCC
AGGTATTAGAAGAATATCCTGATTCAGGTGAAAATATTGTTGATGCGCTGGCAGTGTCCCTGCGCCGGTT
GCATTCGATTCCTGTTTGTAATTGTCCTTTTAACAGCGATCGCGTATTTCGTCTCGCTCAGGCGCAATCA
CGAATGAATAACGGTTTGGTTGATGCGAGTGATTTTGATGACGAGCGTAATGGCTGGCCTGTTGAACAAG
TCTGGAAAGAAATGCATAAACTTTTGCCATTCTCACCGGATTCAGTCGTCACTCATGGTGATTTCTCACT
TGATAACCTTATTTTTGACGAGGGGAAATTAATAGGTTGTATTGATGTTGGACGAGTCGGAATCGCAGAC
CGATACCAGGATCTTGCCATCCTATGGAACTGCCTCGGTGAGTTTTCTCCTTCATTACAGAAACGGCTTT
TTCAAAAATATGGTATTGATAATCCTGATATGAATAAATTGCAGTTTCATTTGATGCTCGATGAGTTTTT
CTAATCAGAATTGGTTAATTGGTTGTAACATTATTCAGATTGGGCCCCGTTCCACTGAGCGTCAGACCCC
GTAGAAAAGATCAAAGGATCTTCTTGAGATCCTTTTTTTCTGCGCGTAATCTGCTGCTTGCAAACAAAAA
AACCACCGCTACCAGCGGTGGTTTGTTTGCCGGATCAAGAGCTACCAACTCTTTTTCCGAAGGTAACTGG
CTTCAGCAGAGCGCAGATACCAAATACTGTTCTTCTAGTGTAGCCGTAGTTAGGCCACCACTTCAAGAAC
TCTGTAGCACCGCCTACATACCTCGCTCTGCTAATCCTGTTACCAGTGGCTGCTGCCAGTGGCGATAAGT
CGTGTCTTACCGGGTTGGACTCAAGACGATAGTTACCGGATAAGGCGCAGCGGTCGGGCTGAACGGGGGG
TTCGTGCACACAGCCCAGCTTGGAGCGAACGACCTACACCGAACTGAGATACCTACAGCGTGAGCTATGA
GAAAGCGCCACGCTTCCCGAAGGGAGAAAGGCGGACAGGTATCCGGTAAGCGGCAGGGTCGGAACAGGAG
AGCGCACGAGGGAGCTTCCAGGGGGAAACGCCTGGTATCTTTATAGTCCTGTCGGGTTTCGCCACCTCTG
ACTTGAGCGTCGATTTTTGTGATGCTCGTCAGGGGGGCGGAGCCTATGGAAAAACGCCAGCAACGCGGCC
TTTTTACGGTTCCTGGCCTTTTGCTGGCCTTTTGCTCACATGTT
